>Addgene plasmid #214441 | pMIA4.721-Pansio | addgene full sequence | sequence record 431681 | Addgene NGS Result
GACGAAAGGGCCTCGTGATACGCCTATTTTTATAGGTTAATGTCATGATAATAATGGTTTCTTAGACGTC
AGGTGGCACTTTTCGGGGAAATGTGCGCGGAACCCCTATTTGTTTATTTTTCTAAATACATTCAAATATG
TATCCGCTCATGAGACAATAACCCTGATAAATGCTTCAATAATATTGAAAAAGGAAGAGTATGAGTATTC
AACATTTCCGTGTCGCCCTTATTCCCTTTTTTGCGGCATTTTGCCTTCCTGTTTTTGCTCACCCAGAAAC
GCTGGTGAAAGTAAAAGATGCTGAAGATCAGTTGGGTGCACGAGTGGGTTACATCGAACTGGATCTCAAC
AGCGGTAAGATCCTTGAGAGTTTTCGCCCCGAAGAACGTTTTCCAATGATGAGCACTTTTAAAGTTCTGC
TATGTGGCGCGGTATTATCCCGTATTGACGCCGGGCAAGAGCAACTCGGTCGCCGCATACACTATTCTCA
GAATGACTTGGTTGAGTACTCACCAGTCACAGAAAAGCATCTTACGGATGGCATGACAGTAAGAGAATTA
TGCAGTGCTGCCATAACCATGAGTGATAACACTGCGGCCAACTTACTTCTGACAACGATCGGAGGACCGA
AGGAGCTAACCGCTTTTTTGCACAACATGGGGGATCATGTAACTCGCCTTGATCGTTGGGAACCGGAGCT
GAATGAAGCCATACCAAACGACGAGCGTGACACCACGATGCCTGTAGCAATGGCAACAACGTTGCGCAAA
CTATTAACTGGCGAACTACTTACTCTAGCTTCCCGGCAACAATTAATAGACTGGATGGAGGCGGATAAAG
TTGCAGGACCACTTCTGCGCTCGGCCCTTCCGGCTGGCTGGTTTATTGCTGATAAATCTGGAGCCGGTGA
GCGTGGGTCTCGCGGTATCATTGCAGCACTGGGGCCAGATGGTAAGCCCTCCCGTATCGTAGTTATCTAC
ACGACGGGGAGTCAGGCAACTATGGATGAACGAAATAGACAGATCGCTGAGATAGGTGCCTCACTGATTA
AGCATTGGTAACTGTCAGACCAAGTTTACTCATATATACTTTAGATTGATTTAAAACTTCATTTTTAATT
TAAAAGGATCTAGGTGAAGATCCTTTTTGATAATCTCATGACCAAAATCCCTTAACGTGAGTTTTCGTTC
CACTGAGCGTCAGACCCCGTAGAAAAGATCAAAGGATCTTCTTGAGATCCTTTTTTTCTGCGCGTAATCT
GCTGCTTGCAAACAAAAAAACCACCGCTACCAGCGGTGGTTTGTTTGCCGGATCAAGAGCTACCAACTCT
TTTTCCGAAGGTAACTGGCTTCAGCAGAGCGCAGATACCAAATACTGTTCTTCTAGTGTAGCCGTAGTTA
GGCCACCACTTCAAGAACTCTGTAGCACCGCCTACATACCTCGCTCTGCTAATCCTGTTACCAGTGGCTG
CTGCCAGTGGCGATAAGTCGTGTCTTACCGGGTTGGACTCAAGACGATAGTTACCGGATAAGGCGCAGCG
GTCGGGCTGAACGGGGGGTTCGTGCACACAGCCCAGCTTGGAGCGAACGACCTACACCGAACTGAGATAC
CTACAGCGTGAGCTATGAGAAAGCGCCACGCTTCCCGAAGGGAGAAAGGCGGACAGGTATCCGGTAAGCG
GCAGGGTCGGAACAGGAGAGCGCACGAGGGAGCTTCCAGGGGGAAACGCCTGGTATCTTTATAGTCCTGT
CGGGTTTCGCCACCTCTGACTTGAGCGTCGATTTTTGTGATGCTCGTCAGGGGGGCGGAGCCTATGGAAA
AACGCCAGCAACGCGGCCTTTTTACGGTTCCTGGCCTTTTGCTGGCCTTTTGCTCACATGCTGGGCCCAG
CCGGCCAGATCTGAGCTCGCGGCCGCGATGACTGGGAAAACCCTGGCGTTACCCAACTTAATCGCCTTGC
AGCACATCCCCCTTTCGCCAGCTGGCGTAATAGCGAAGAGGCCCGCACCGATCGCCCTTCCCAACAGTTG
GCCAGTTGCAAAAAGAGAATCTGCTTGCATGGAGTATGTAAAAAAGTCATATTCTTGGAAAGTAGAATGG
ACATTGCCAGGGGAGGAAGTGGGAAGTTCAATGGATGCAGAGTTTTAGTTTTGCAAGATGAAAAGTTCCT
AGGGATCTATTGCACAACAATGTGCATGTAGTTGACACTACTGAACTGTGTATTGAAAAAGGGTTAAGAT
TGCAAAAATCAATCTTAGGCAATTTGATTTTTCAAGACACAGACATCTACAAATGTTATTATTGAAGAAA
CCAATGCATCATTACGGATTATGCCTTTGCATCATCGTCGATCGACATTGATTATTGACTAGTTATTAAT
AGTAATCAATTACGGGGTCATTAGTTCATAGCCCATATATGGAGTTCCGCGTTACATAACTTACGGTAAA
TGGCCCGCCTGGCTGACCGCCCAACGACCCCCGCCCATTGACGTCAATAATGACGTATGTTCCCATAGTA
ACGCCAATAGGGACTTTCCATTGACGTCAATGGGTGGAGTATTTACGGTAAACTGCCCACTTGGCAGTAC
ATCAAGTGTATCATATGCCAAGTACGCCCCCTATTGACGTCAATGACGGTAAATGGCCCGCCTGGCATTA
TGCCCAGTACATGACCTTATGGGACTTTCCTACTTGGCAGTACATCTACGTATTAGTCATCGCTATTACC
ATGGTCGAGGTGAGCCCCACGTTCTGCTTCACTCTCCCCATCTCCCCCCCCTCCCCACCCCCAATTTTGT
ATTTATTTATTTTTTAATTATTTTGTGCAGCGATGGGGGCGGGGGGGGGGGGGGGGCGCGCGCCAGGCGG
GGCGGGGCGGGGCGAGGGGCGGGGCGGGGCGAGGCGGAGAGGTGCGGCGGCAGCCAATCAGAGCGGCGCG
CTCCGAAAGTTTCCTTTTATGGCGAGGCGGCGGCGGCGGCGGCCCTATAAAAAGCGAAGCGCGCGGCGGG
CGGGAGTCGCTGCGCGCTGCCTTCGCCCCGTGCCCCGCTCCGCCGCCGCCTCGCGCCGCCCGCCCCGGCT
CTGACTGACCGCGTTACTCCCACAGGTGAGCGGGCGGGACGGCCCTTCTCCTCCGGGCTGTAATTAGCGC
TTGGTTTAATGACGGCTTGTTTCTTTTCTGTGGCTGCGTGAAAGCCTTGAGGGGCTCCGGGAGGGCCCTT
TGTGCGGGGGGAGCGGCTCGGGGGGTGCGTGCGTGTGTGTGTGCGTGGGGAGCGCCGCGTGCGGCTCCGC
GCTGCCCGGCGGCTGTGAGCGCTGCGGGCGCGGCGCGGGGCTTTGTGCGCTCCGCAGTGTGCGCGAGGGG
AGCGCGGCCGGGGGCGGTGCCCCGCGGTGCGGGGGGGGCTGCGAGGGGAACAAAGGCTGCGTGCGGGGTG
TGTGCGTGGGGGGGTGAGCAGGGGGTGTGGGCGCGTCGGTCGGGCTGCAACCCCCCCTGCACCCCCCTCC
CCGAGTTGCTGAGCACGGCCCGGCTTCGGGTGCGGGGCTCCGTACGGGGCGTGGCGCGGGGCTCGCCGTG
CCGGGCGGGGGGTGGCGGCAGGTGGGGGTGCCGGGCGGGGCGGGGCCGCCTCGGGCCGGGGAGGGCTCGG
GGGAGGGGCGCGGCGGCCCCCGGAGCGCCGGCGGCTGTCGAGGCGCGGCGAGCCGCAGCCATTGCCTTTT
ATGGTAATCGTGCGAGAGGGCGCAGGGACTTCCTTTGTCCCAAATCTGTGCGGAGCCGAAATCTGGGAGG
CGCCGCCGCACCCCCTCTAGCGGGCGCGGGGCGAAGCGGTGCGGCGCCGGCAGGAAGGAAATGGGCGGGG
AGGGCCTTCGTGCGTCGCCGCGCCGCCGTCCCCTTCTCCCTCTCCAGCCTCGGGGCTGTCCGCGGGGGGA
CGGCTGCCTTCGGGGGGGACGGGGCAGGGCGGGGTTCGGCTTCTGGCGTGTGACCGGCGGCTCTAGAGCC
TCTGCTAACCATGTTCATGCCTTCTTCTTTTTCCTACAGCTCCTGGGCAACGTGCTGGTTATTGTGCTGT
CTCATCATTTTGGCAAAGAATTCTCGAGGACTGGGAAAACCCTGGCGTTACCCAACTTAATCGCCTTGCA
GCACATCCCCCTTTCGCCAGCTGGCGTAATAGCGAAGAGGCCCGCACCGATCGCCCTTCCCAACAGTTAA
TTCCCGGGGATCCGTGGTTTGTCTGGTCAACCACCGCGCTCTCAGTGGTGTACGGTACAAACCCACACGT
GGCCACCATGCTCGAGGGAGTGCAGGTGGAGACTATCTCCCCAGGAGACGGGCGCACCTTCCCCAAGCGC
GGCCAGACCTGCGTGGTGCACTACACCGGGATGCTTGAAGATGGAAAGAAAGTTGATTCCTCCCGGGACA
GAAACAAGCCCTTTAAGTTTATGCTAGGCAAGCAGGAGGTGATCCGAGGCTGGGAAGAAGGGGTTGCCCA
GATGAGTGTGGGTCAGAGAGCCAAACTGACTATATCTCCAGATTATGCCTATGGTGCCACTGGGCACCCA
GGCATCATCCCACCACATGCCACTCTCGTCTTCGATGTGGAGCTTCTAAAACTGGAATCTGGCGGTGGAT
CCGGAGTCGACGGATTTGGTGATGTCGGTGCTCTTGAGAGTTTGAGGGGAAATGCAGATTTGGCTTACAT
CCTGAGCATGGAGCCCTGTGGCCACTGCCTCATTATCAACAATGTGAACTTCTGCCGTGAGTCCGGGCTC
CGCACCCGCACTGGCTCCAACATCGACTGTGAGAAGTTGCGGCGTCGCTTCTCCTCGCTGCATTTCATGG
TGGAGGTGAAGGGCGACCTGACTGCCAAGAAAATGGTGCTGGCTTTGCTGGAGCTGGCGCGGCAGGACCA
CGGTGCTCTGGACTGCTGCGTGGTGGTCATTCTCTCTCACGGCTGTCAGGCCAGCCACCTGCAGTTCCCA
GGGGCTGTCTACGGCACAGATGGATGCCCTGTGTCGGTCGAGAAGATTGTGAACATCTTCAATGGGACCA
GCTGCCCCAGCCTGGGAGGGAAGCCCAAGCTCTTTTTCATCCAGGCCTGTGGTGGGGAGCAGAAAGACCA
TGGGTTTGAGGTGGCCTCCACTTCCCCTGAAGACGAGTCCCCTGGCAGTAACCCCGAGCCAGATGCCACC
CCGTTCCAGGAAGGTTTGAGGACCTTCGACCAGCTGGACGCCATATCTAGTTTGCCCACACCCAGTGACA
TCTTTGTGTCCTACTCTACTTTCCCAGGTTTTGTTTCCTGGAGGGACCCCAAGAGTGGCTCCTGGTACGT
TGAGACCCTGGACGACATCTTTGAGCAGTGGGCTCACTCTGAAGACCTGCAGTCCCTCCTGCTTAGGGTC
GCTAATGCTGTTTCGGTGAAAGGGATTTATAAACAGATGCCTGGTTGCTTTAATTTCCTCCGGAAAAAAC
TTTTCTTTAAAACATCAGTCGACTATCCGTACGACGTACCAGACTACGCACTCGACGGAAGCGGAGCCAC
TAACTTCTCCCTGTTGAAACAAGCAGGGGATGTCGAAGAGAATCCCGGGCCAATGGCCAAGCCTTTGTCT
CAAGAAGAATCCACCCTCATTGAAAGAGCAACGGCTACAATCAACAGCATCCCCATCTCTGAAGACTACA
GCGTCGCCAGCGCAGCTCTCTCTAGCGACGGCCGCATCTTCACTGGTGTCAATGTATATCATTTTACTGG
GGGACCTTGTGCAGAACTCGTGGTGCTGGGCACTGCTGCTGCTGCGGCAGCTGGCAACCTGACTTGTATC
GTCGCGATCGGAAATGAGAACAGGGGCATCTTGAGCCCCTGCGGACGGTGCCGACAGGTGCTTCTCGATC
TGCATCCTGGGATCAAAGCCATAGTGAAGGACAGTGATGGACAGCCGACGGCAGTTGGGATTCGTGAATT
GCTGCCCTCTGGTTATGTGTGGGAGGGCTAATAAGGTACCGTGGTTTGTCTGGTCAACCACCGCGGTCTC
AGTGGTGTACGGTACAAACCCAACCGGTGTTTGGACAAACCACAACTAGAATGCAGTGAAAAAAATGCTT
TATTTGTGAAATTTGTGATGCTATTGCTTTATTTGTAACCATTATAAGCTGCAATAAACAAGTTAACAAC
AACAATTGCATTCATTTTATGTTTCAGGTTCAGGGGGAGGTGTGGGAGGTTTTTTAAAGCAAGTAAAACC
TCTACAAATGTGGTAACCTGCAGTAGTGTCTCCAGGTGCAAGGAATAACAGAAATAAAAGTCACATGATG
TGTGAACCCCAGAGCTTTGGGGAGACTCCTATACCAGGTCTGAAGTGACCTAATAGGAAGTAGCTGTTAT
TCATAGTCAATGCCATATTAATGAAGAGAATGAACAACCTCAAAATGGTCTAATATCATGACTTTATCTA
ACTGTATCTAAATACACTGCAGGCATGCAAGCTTGGCACTGGCCGTCGTTTTACAACGTCGTGACTGGGA
AAACCCTGGCGTTACCCAACTTAATCGCCTTGCAGCACATCCCCCTTTCGCCAGCTGGCGTAATAGCGAA
GAGGCCCGCACCGATCGCCCTTCCCAACAGTTGCGCAGCCTGAATGGCGAATGGCGCCTGATGCGGTATT
TTCTCCTTACGCATCTGTGCGGTATTTCACACCGCATATATGGTGCACTCTCAGTACAATCTGCTCTGAT
GCCGCATAGTTAAGCCAGCCCCGACACCCGCCAACACCCGCTGACGCGCCCTGACGGGCTTGTCTGCTCC
CGGCATCCGCTTACAGACAAGCTGTGACCGTCTCCGGGAGCTGCATGTGTCAGAGGTTTTCACCGTCATC
ACCGAAACGCGCGA
Features (pLannotate 1.2.2; 18 found; start..end, strand, type, name):
     96..200     +  promoter       AmpR promoter: bla
    201..1061    +  CDS            AmpR: β-lactamase; bla; confers resistance to ampicillin, carbenicillin, and related antibiotics
   1232..1820    +  rep_origin     ori: high-copy-number ColE1/pMB1/pBR322/pUC origin of replication
   1919..2030    +  CDS            lacZα (fragment): LacZα fragment of β-galactosidase; lacZ fragment
   2354..2733    +  enhancer       CMV enhancer: human cytomegalovirus immediate early enhancer
   2735..3012    +  promoter       chicken β-actin promoter: No description available
   3013..4029    +  intron         chimeric intron: chimera between introns from chicken β-actin and rabbit β-globin
   4027..4086    +  CDS            HBB (fragment): HBB_LEPEU - Experimental evidence at protein level: Swiss-Prot protein existence level 1. Involved in oxygen transport from the lung to the various peripheral tissues. From Lepus europaeus (European hare).
   4089..4198    +  CDS            lacZα (fragment): LacZα fragment of β-galactosidase; lacZ fragment
   4287..4607    +  CDS            DmrB: F36V mutant of FK506-binding protein FKBP12 binds synthetic ligands that do not bind wild-type FKBP
   4617..5477    +  CDS            CASP9 (fragment): CASP9_HUMAN - Also known as MCH6. Experimental evidence at protein level: Swiss-Prot protein existence level 1. Isoform 2 lacks activity is an dominant-negative inhibitor of caspase-9. From Homo sapiens (Human).
   5583..5981    +  CDS            BSD: blasticidin S deaminase; Aspergillus terreus BSD; confers resistance to blasticidin
   6073..6154    -  polyA_signal   SV40 poly(A) signal: SV40 polyadenylation signal
   6177..6245    -  CDS            large T antigen (fragment): large T antigen from SV40 (simian virus 40)
   6457..6474    +  misc_feature   MCS (fragment): pUC18/19 multiple cloning site
   6477..6631    +  CDS            lacZα (fragment): LacZα fragment of β-galactosidase; lacZ fragment
   6637..6738    -  misc_feature   bom (fragment): basis of mobility region from pBR322
   6840..1       -  CDS            rop (fragment) (across the origin): Rop protein, which maintains plasmids at low copy number; rop
