[The description below was written by a language model from this plasmid's Addgene catalogue record and pLannotate feature annotations shown in this document.]
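Description:
pMIA4.721-Pansio is a homology-directed repair (HDR) donor plasmid built on the pMIA4.721 backbone. It is designed to install a BxbI integrase landing pad at Pansio-1, a candidate genomic safe harbour locus in human cells. It is propagated in E. coli as a high-copy plasmid through a ColE1/pUC-type origin and selected with ampicillin through the bla β-lactamase gene. The scattered lacZα, MCS, bom and rop fragments in the annotation appear to be remnants of the cloning-vector backbone rather than functional parts.

The payload is a single mammalian expression cassette driven by the CAGG promoter, annotated here as the CMV enhancer, chicken β-actin promoter and chimeric β-actin/β-globin intron. The promoter drives an inducible caspase-9 suicide gene, in which a human CASP9 fragment is fused to FKBP12 F36V (DmrB), a domain that binds synthetic dimerising ligands. Adding such a ligand is expected to cluster and activate the caspase, killing cells that still carry the cassette. The catalogue names the insert 2xFKBP12-Casp9, but the automated annotation detects only one DmrB domain. A P2A peptide links this coding sequence to blasticidin S deaminase, so one transcript provides both positive selection for integrants with blasticidin and ligand-triggered negative selection. An SV40 polyadenylation signal lies downstream, although it is annotated on the opposite strand.

The feature table does not annotate the Pansio-1 homology arms, the BxbI attachment site or the P2A sequence. Unannotated stretches flanking the cassette may contain the arms, but their positions and sizes are not stated. The construct is used to create landing-pad cell lines for later BxbI-mediated transgene integration and for testing expression from the safe harbour site.
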