Addgene plasmid #214441: pMIA4.721-Pansio
Purpose: BxbI landing-pad HDR donor for targeting Pansio-1 GSH. CAGG-driven Casp9-P2A-Bsd.
Depositing lab: Roger Foo. Depositing organization: Genome Institute of Singapore, A*STAR Research Entities. Publication: Computationally defined and in vitro validated putative genomic safe harbour loci for transgene expression in human cells. Autio MI, Motakis E, Perrin A, Bin Amin T, Tiang Z, Do DV, Wang J, Tan JKM, Ding SSL, Tan WX, Lee CJM, Teo AKK, Foo R. Elife. 2024 Jan 2;13:e79592. doi: 10.7554/eLife.79592. PubMed 38164941.
Backbone
  Vector backbone: pMIA4.721
  Vector type: HDR donor
  Selectable markers: Blasticidin
Growth in bacteria
  Bacterial resistance: Ampicillin, 100 μg/mL
  Growth temperature: 37°C
  Growth strain: DH5alpha
  Copy number: High Copy
Gene/Insert
  Gene/Insert name: 2xFKBP12-Casp9
  Species: Synthetic
  Insert size (bp): 1239
  Tag / fusion protein: P2A-Bsd (C terminal on insert)
Terms and licenses: Academic/Nonprofit Terms; Industry Terms: Not Available to Industry
How to cite: pMIA4.721-Pansio was a gift from Roger Foo (Addgene plasmid # 214441 ; http://n2t.net/addgene:214441 ; RRID:Addgene_214441)
